Addgene plasmid #124876: pCAD54_CAD29_H104A_pvp008
Purpose: Expresses hCAD His103Ala mutant in E.coli
Depositing lab: Konrad Buessow. Depositing organization: Helmholtz-Zentrum fuer Infektionsforschung (HZI). Publication: Crystal structure of cis-aconitate decarboxylase reveals the impact of naturally occurring human mutations on itaconate synthesis. Chen F, Lukat P, Iqbal AA, Saile K, Kaever V, van den Heuvel J, Blankenfeldt W, Bussow K, Pessler F. Proc Natl Acad Sci U S A. 2019 Sep 23. pii: 1908770116. doi: 10.1073/pnas.1908770116. PubMed 31548418.
Backbone
  Vector backbone: pCOLADuet-1
  Backbone manufacturer: Novagen
  Backbone size w/o insert (bp): 3519
  Total vector size (bp): 4893
  Modifications to backbone: N-terminal StrepTag and TEV site
  Vector type: Bacterial Expression
Growth in bacteria
  Bacterial resistance: Kanamycin, 50 μg/mL
  Growth temperature: 37°C
  Growth strain: DH5alpha
  Copy number: Low Copy
Gene/Insert
  Gene/Insert name: cis-aconitate decarboxylase (alt names: Irg1; CAD)
  Species: H. sapiens (human)
  Insert size (bp): 1374
  Mutation: mutated His103 to Ala, deleted amino acids 1-3 and 462-end.
  GenBank ID: NM_001258406
  Entrez Gene: ACOD1 (a.k.a. CAD, IRG1)
  Promoter: T7
  Tag / fusion protein: StrepTag and TEV site (N terminal on backbone)
  Cloning method: Gibson Cloning
  Sequencing primers: 5′ TACGACTCACTATAGGGGAATTGTG; 3′ TGCTAGTTATTGCTCAGCGGTGGC
Terms and licenses: Academic/Nonprofit Terms; Industry Terms: Not Available to Industry
How to cite: pCAD54_CAD29_H104A_pvp008 was a gift from Konrad Buessow (Addgene plasmid # 124876 ; http://n2t.net/addgene:124876 ; RRID:Addgene_124876)
