[The description below was written by a language model from this plasmid's Addgene catalogue record and pLannotate feature annotations shown in this document.]
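Description:
pCAD54_CAD29_H104A_pvp008 is a bacterial expression plasmid of about 4.9 kb built on the Novagen pCOLADuet-1 backbone for producing a point mutant of human cis-aconitate decarboxylase (ACOD1, also known as IRG1 or CAD) in E. coli. It replicates from the ColA origin, which gives a low copy number and is compatible with other common origin types, so it can coexist with additional plasmids in the same cell. Selection is by kanamycin through an aminoglycoside phosphotransferase gene. The backbone also carries lacI with its own promoter.

The 1,374 bp insert, introduced by Gibson cloning, encodes a truncated human enzyme lacking amino acids 1-3 and everything from residue 462 onward. According to the purpose and mutation fields, histidine 103 is replaced by alanine; the plasmid name instead reads H104A, a numbering discrepancy the record does not explain. Transcription is driven by a T7 promoter followed by a lac operator and the T7 gene 10 ribosome binding site, so expression requires a host supplying T7 RNA polymerase and is induced with IPTG, and it ends at the T7 terminator. The backbone was modified to supply an N-terminal Strep-tag II for Strep-Tactin affinity purification, followed by a TEV protease site for tag removal. The annotation detects the Strep-tag but not the TEV site, which presumably lies in the short gap before the ACOD1 coding sequence. Partial S-tag, SET1 and tetracycline-resistance matches downstream of the insert and elsewhere appear to be backbone remnants rather than functional elements. The associated publication concerns the crystal structure of the enzyme and the effect of mutations on itaconate synthesis, consistent with use of this construct for recombinant protein production.
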