Features (pLannotate 1.2.2; 17 found; start..end, strand, type, name):
     48..83      -  CDS            TcR (fragment): tetracycline efflux protein; tet; confers resistance to tetracycline
     86..104     +  promoter       T7 promoter: promoter for bacteriophage T7 RNA polymerase
    105..129     +  protein_bind   lac operator: The lac repressor binds to the lac operator to inhibit transcription in E. coli. This inhibition can be relieved by adding lactose or isopropyl-β-D-thiogalactopyranoside (IPTG). lac repressor encoded by lacI
    144..166     +  RBS            RBS: efficient ribosome binding site from bacteriophage T7 gene 10 (Olins and Rangwala, 1989)
    182..204     +  CDS            Strep-Tag II (fragment): peptide that binds Strep-Tactin®, an engineered form of streptavidin
    242..1615    +  CDS            ACOD1: IRG1_HUMAN - Also known as IRG1. Experimental evidence at protein level: Swiss-Prot protein existence level 1. Cis-aconitate decarboxylase that catalyzes production of itaconate and is involved in the inhibition of the inflammatory response (PubMed:23609450, PubMed:23610393). Acts as a negative regulator of the Toll-like receptors (TLRs)-mediated inflammatory innate response by stimulating the tumor necrosis factor alpha-induced protein TNFAIP3 expression via reactive oxygen species (ROS) in LPS- tolerized macrophages (PubMed:23609450). Involved in antimicrobial response of innate immune cells
   1642..1683    +  CDS            S-Tag (fragment): affinity and epitope tag derived from pancreatic ribonuclease A
   1713..1730    +  CDS            SET1 (fragment): solubility-enhancement tag derived from T7 phage gene 10B
   1738..1785    +  terminator     T7 terminator: transcription terminator for bacteriophage T7 RNA polymerase
   1949..2006    +  promoter       AmpR promoter (fragment): bla
   2015..2830    -  CDS            KanR: aminoglycoside phosphotransferase; aph(3')-Ia; confers resistance to kanamycin in bacteria or G418 (Geneticin®) in eukaryotes
   2831..2922    -  promoter       AmpR promoter: bla
   2940..3575    -  rep_origin     ColA ori: Plasmids containing the ColA origin of replication can be propagated in E. coli cells that contain additional plasmids with compatible origins.
   3660..3724    -  CDS            TcR (fragment): tetracycline efflux protein; tet; confers resistance to tetracycline
   3739..3760    -  protein_bind   CAP binding site: CAP binding activates transcription in the presence of cAMP. E. coli catabolite activator protein
   3773..4855    -  CDS            lacI: lac repressor; lacI; The lac repressor binds to the lac operator to inhibit transcription in E. coli. This inhibition can be relieved by adding lactose or isopropyl-β-D-thiogalactopyranoside (IPTG).
   4856..40      -  promoter       lacI promoter (across the origin): lacI
>Addgene plasmid #124876 | pCAD54_CAD29_H104A_pvp008 | addgene full sequence | sequence record 245191 | Addgene NGS Result
ATGCCATACCGCGAAAGGTTTTGCGCCATTCGATGGTGTCCGGGATCTCGACGCTCTCCCTTATGCGACT
CCTGCATTAGGAAATTAATACGACTCACTATAGGGGAATTGTGAGCGGATAACAATTCCCCTGTAGAAAT
AATTTTGTTTAACTTTAATAAGGAGATATACCATGGCTAGCTGGAGCCACCCGCAGTTCGAAAAAGTCGA
CGAGAACCTCTACTTCCAGGGAGGCGGCCGCAAGTCTATCACAGAAAGCTTTGCCACAGCAATCCATGGC
TTGAAAGTGGGACACCTGACAGATCGTGTTATTCAGAGGAGCAAGAGGATGATTCTAGACACTCTGGGTG
CTGGGTTCCTGGGAACCACTACGGAAGTGTTTCACATAGCCAGCCAATATAGCAAGATCTACAGTTCCAA
CATATCCAGCACTGTTTGGGGTCAGCCAGACATCAGGCTCCCGCCCACATATGCTGCTTTTGTGAACGGT
GTGGCTATTCACTCCATGGATTTTGATGACACGTGGCACCCTGCCACCGCCCCTTCTGGGGCTGTCCTTC
CTGTCCTCACAGCTTTAGCAGAAGCCCTGCCAAGGAGTCCAAAGTTTTCTGGCCTTGACCTGCTGCTGGC
TTTCAATGTTGGTATTGAAGTGCAAGGCCGATTACTGCATTTCGCCAAGGAGGCCAATGACATGCCAAAG
AGATTCCATCCCCCTTCCGTGGTAGGAACGTTGGGTAGTGCTGCTGCTGCATCCAAGTTTTTAGGACTTA
GCTCGACAAAGTGCCGAGAAGCTCTGGCCATTGCTGTTTCCCATGCTGGGGCACCCATGGCCAATGCTGC
CACCCAGACCAAGCCCCTCCACATTGGCAATGCTGCCAAGCATGGGATAGAAGCTGCATTTTTGGCAATG
TTGGGTCTCCAAGGAAACAAGCAGGTCTTGGACTTGGAGGCAGGATTTGGGGCCTTTTATGCCAACTATT
CCCCAAAAGTCCTTCCAAGCATAGCTTCCTACAGTTGGCTGCTGGACCAGCAGGACGTGGCCTTTAAGCG
TTTTCCTGCACATTTATCTACCCACTGGGTGGCAGACGCAGCTGCATCTGTGAGAAAGCACCTTGTAGCA
GAGAGAGCCCTGCTTCCAACTGACTACATTAAGAGAATTGTGCTCAGGATACCAAATGTCCAGTATGTAA
ACAGGCCCTTTCCAGTTTCGGAGCATGAAGCCCGTCATTCATTCCAGTATGTGGCCTGTGCCATGCTGCT
TGATGGTGGCATCACTGTCCCCTCATTCCATGAATGCCAGATCAACAGGCCACAGGTGAGAGAGCTGCTC
AGTAAGGTGGAGCTGGAGTACCCTCCGGACAACTTGCCAAGCTTCAACATACTGTACTGTGAAATAAGTG
TCACCCTCAAGGATGGAGCCACCTTCACAGATCGCTCTGATACCTTCTATGGGCACTGGAGAAAACCACT
GAGCCAGGAGGACCTAGAGGAAAAGTTCAGAGCCAATGCCTCCAAGATGCTGTCCTGGGACACAGTGGAA
AGCCTTATAAAGATAGTCAAAAATCTAGAAGACCTAGAAGACTGTTCTGTGTTAACTACACTTCTCAAAG
GACCCTGAAGCTTGCATGCCTCGAGTCTGGTAAAGAAACCGCTGCTGCGAAATTTGAACGCCAGCACATG
GACTCGTCTACTAGCGCAGCTTAATTAACCTAGGCTGCTGCCACCGCTGAGCAATAACTAGCATAACCCC
TTGGGGCCTCTAAACGGGTCTTGAGGGGTTTTTTGCTGAAACCTCAGGCATTTGAGAAGCACACGGTCAC
ACTGCTTCCGGTAGTCAATAAACCGGTAAACCAGCAATAGACATAAGCGGCTATTTAACGACCCTGCCCT
GAACCGACGACAAGCTGACGACCGGGTCTCCGCAAGTGGCACTTTTCGGGGAAATGTGCGCGGAACCCCT
ATTTGTTTATTTTTCTAAATACATTCAAATATGTATCCGCTCATGAATTAATTCTTAGAAAAACTCATCG
AGCATCAAATGAAACTGCAATTTATTCATATCAGGATTATCAATACCATATTTTTGAAAAAGCCGTTTCT
GTAATGAAGGAGAAAACTCACCGAGGCAGTTCCATAGGATGGCAAGATCCTGGTATCGGTCTGCGATTCC
GACTCGTCCAACATCAATACAACCTATTAATTTCCCCTCGTCAAAAATAAGGTTATCAAGTGAGAAATCA
CCATGAGTGACGACTGAATCCGGTGAGAATGGCAAAAGTTTATGCATTTCTTTCCAGACTTGTTCAACAG
GCCAGCCATTACGCTCGTCATCAAAATCACTCGCATCAACCAAACCGTTATTCATTCGTGATTGCGCCTG
AGCGAGACGAAATACGCGGTCGCTGTTAAAAGGACAATTACAAACAGGAATCGAATGCAACCGGCGCAGG
AACACTGCCAGCGCATCAACAATATTTTCACCTGAATCAGGATATTCTTCTAATACCTGGAATGCTGTTT
TCCCGGGGATCGCAGTGGTGAGTAACCATGCATCATCAGGAGTACGGATAAAATGCTTGATGGTCGGAAG
AGGCATAAATTCCGTCAGCCAGTTTAGTCTGACCATCTCATCTGTAACATCATTGGCAACGCTACCTTTG
CCATGTTTCAGAAACAACTCTGGCGCATCGGGCTTCCCATACAATCGATAGATTGTCGCACCTGATTGCC
CGACATTATCGCGAGCCCATTTATACCCATATAAATCAGCATCCATGTTGGAATTTAATCGCGGCCTAGA
GCAAGACGTTTCCCGTTGAATATGGCTCATACTCTTCCTTTTTCAATATTATTGAAGCATTTATCAGGGT
TATTGTCTCATGAGCGGATACATATTTGAATGTATTTAGAAAAATAAACAAATAGGCATGCTAGCGCAGA
AACGTCCTAGAAGATGCCAGGAGGATACTTAGCAGAGAGACAATAAGGCCGGAGCGAAGCCGTTTTTCCA
TAGGCTCCGCCCCCCTGACGAACATCACGAAATCTGACGCTCAAATCAGTGGTGGCGAAACCCGACAGGA
CTATAAAGATACCAGGCGTTTCCCCCTGATGGCTCCCTCTTGCGCTCTCCTGTTCCCGTCCTGCGGCGTC
CGTGTTGTGGTGGAGGCTTTACCCAAATCACCACGTCCCGTTCCGTGTAGACAGTTCGCTCCAAGCTGGG
CTGTGTGCAAGAACCCCCCGTTCAGCCCGACTGCTGCGCCTTATCCGGTAACTATCATCTTGAGTCCAAC
CCGGAAAGACACGACAAAACGCCACTGGCAGCAGCCATTGGTAACTGAGAATTAGTGGATTTAGATATCG
AGAGTCTTGAAGTGGTGGCCTAACAGAGGCTACACTGAAAGGACAGTATTTGGTATCTGCGCTCCACTAA
AGCCAGTTACCAGGTTAAGCAGTTCCCCAACTGACTTAACCTTCGATCAAACCGCCTCCCCAGGCGGTTT
TTTCGTTTACAGAGCAGGAGATTACGACGATCGTAAAAGGATCTCAAGAAGATCCTTTACGGATTCCCGA
CACCATCACTCTAGATTTCAGTGCAATTTATCTCTTCAAATGTAGCACCTGAAGTCAGCCCCATACGATA
TAAGTTGTAATTCTCATGTTAGTCATGCCCCGCGCCCACCGGAAGGAGCTGACTGGGTTGAAGGCTCTCA
AGGGCATCGGTCGAGATCCCGGTGCCTAATGAGTGAGCTAACTTACATTAATTGCGTTGCGCTCACTGCC
CGCTTTCCAGTCGGGAAACCTGTCGTGCCAGCTGCATTAATGAATCGGCCAACGCGCGGGGAGAGGCGGT
TTGCGTATTGGGCGCCAGGGTGGTTTTTCTTTTCACCAGTGAGACGGGCAACAGCTGATTGCCCTTCACC
GCCTGGCCCTGAGAGAGTTGCAGCAAGCGGTCCACGCTGGTTTGCCCCAGCAGGCGAAAATCCTGTTTGA
TGGTGGTTAACGGCGGGATATAACATGAGCTGTCTTCGGTATCGTCGTATCCCACTACCGAGATGTCCGC
ACCAACGCGCAGCCCGGACTCGGTAATGGCGCGCATTGCGCCCAGCGCCATCTGATCGTTGGCAACCAGC
ATCGCAGTGGGAACGATGCCCTCATTCAGCATTTGCATGGTTTGTTGAAAACCGGACATGGCACTCCAGT
CGCCTTCCCGTTCCGCTATCGGCTGAATTTGATTGCGAGTGAGATATTTATGCCAGCCAGCCAGACGCAG
ACGCGCCGAGACAGAACTTAATGGGCCCGCTAACAGCGCGATTTGCTGGTGACCCAATGCGACCAGATGC
TCCACGCCCAGTCGCGTACCGTCTTCATGGGAGAAAATAATACTGTTGATGGGTGTCTGGTCAGAGACAT
CAAGAAATAACGCCGGAACATTAGTGCAGGCAGCTTCCACAGCAATGGCATCCTGGTCATCCAGCGGATA
GTTAATGATCAGCCCACTGACGCGTTGCGCGAGAAGATTGTGCACCGCCGCTTTACAGGCTTCGACGCCG
CTTCGTTCTACCATCGACACCACCACGCTGGCACCCAGTTGATCGGCGCGAGATTTAATCGCCGCGACAA
TTTGCGACGGCGCGTGCAGGGCCAGACTGGAGGTGGCAACGCCAATCAGCAACGACTGTTTGCCCGCCAG
TTGTTGTGCCACGCGGTTGGGAATGTAATTCAGCTCCGCCATCGCCGCTTCCACTTTTTCCCGCGTTTTC
GCAGAAACGTGGCTGGCCTGGTTCACCACGCGGGAAACGGTCTGATAAGAGACACCGGCATACTCTGCGA
CATCGTATAACGTTACTGGTTTCACATTCACCACCCTGAATTGACTCTCTTCCGGGCGCTATC
